>Addgene plasmid #70679 | lentiCRISPR - Amplicon, JAK2 sgRNA 1 | addgene partial sequence | sequence record 128399 | hU6-F 5'-GAGGGCCTATTTCCCATGATT-3'
AGGCTGTTAGAGAGATAATTAGAATTAATTTGACTGTAAACACAAAGATATTAGTACAAAATACGTGACG
TAGAAAGTAATAATTTCTTGGGTAGTTTGCAGTTTTAAAATTATGTTTTAAAATGGACTATCATATGCTT
ACCGTAACTTGAAAGTATTTCGATTTCTTGGCTTTATATATCTTGTGGAAAGGACGAAACACCGGTTTAA
TGGAAGAGAAGGGGTTTTAGAGCTAGAAATAGCAAGTTAAAATAAGGCTAGTCCGTTATCAACTTGAAAA
AGTGGCACCGAGTCGGTGCTTTTTTGAATTCTAGATCTTGAGACAAATGGCAGTATTCATCCACAATTTT
AAAAGAAAAGGGGGGATTGGGGGGTACAGTGCAGGGGAAAGAATAGTAGACATAATAGCAACAGACATAC
AAACTAAAGAATTACAAAAACAAATTACAAAAATTCAAAATTTTCGGGTTTATTACAGGGACAGCAGAGA
TCCACTTTGGCGCCGGCTCGAGTGGCTCCGGTGCCCGTCAGTGGGCAGAGCGCACATCGCCCACAGTCCC
CGAGAAGTTGGGGGGAGGGGTCGGCAATTGAACCGGTGCCTAGAGAAGGTGGCGCGGGGTAAACTGGGAA
AGTGATGTCGTGTACTGGCTCCGCCTTTTTCCCGAGGGTGGGGGAGAACCGTATATAAGTGCAGTAGTCG
CCGTGAACGTTCTTTTTCGCAACGGGTTTGCCGCCAGAACACAGGTGTCGTGACGCGGGATCCGCCACCA
TGGATTACAAAGACGATGACGATAAGATGGCCCCAAAGAAGAAGCGGAAGGTCGGTATCCACGGAGTCCC
AGCAGCCGACAAGAAGTACAGCATCGGCCTGGACATCGGCACCAACTCTGTGGGCTGGGCCGTGATCACC
GACGAGTACAAGGTGCCCAGCAAGAAATTCAAGGTGCTGGGCAACA
