>Addgene plasmid #70679 | lentiCRISPR - Amplicon, JAK2 sgRNA 1 | addgene partial sequence | sequence record 128400 | hSpCas9-R1 5'-CGCTCGTGCTTCTTATCCTC-3'
GTCTGTGGAAGAAGCTGTCGTCCACCTTGGCCATCTCGTTGCTGAAGATCTCTTGCAGATAGCAGATCCG
GTTCTTCCGTCTGGTGTATCTTCTTCTGGCGGTTCTCTTCAGCCGGGTGGCCTCGGCTGTTTCGCCGCTG
TCGAACAGCAGGGCTCCGATCAGGTTCTTCTTGATGCTGTGCCGGTCGGTGTTGCCCAGCACCTTGAATT
TCTTGCTGGGCACCTTGTACTCGTCGGTGATCACGGCCCAGCCCACAGAGTTGGTGCCGATGTCCAGGCC
GATGCTGTACTTCTTGTCGGCTGCTGGGACTCCGTGGATACCGACCTTCCGCTTCTTCTTTGGGGCCATC
TTATCGTCATCGTCTTTGTAATCCATGGTGGCGGATCCCGCGTCACGACACCTGTGTTCTGGCGGCAAAC
CCGTTGCGAAAAAGAACGTTCACGGCGACTACTGCACTTATATACGGTTCTCCCCCACCCTCGGGAAAAA
GGCGGAGCCAGTACACGACATCACTTTCCCAGTTTACCCCGCGCCACCTTCTCTAGGCACCGGTTCAATT
GCCGACCCCTCCCCCCAACTTCTCGGGGACTGTGGGCGATGTGCGCTCTGCCCACTGACGGGCACCGGAG
CCACTCGAGCCGGCGCCAAAGTGGATCTCTGCTGTCCCTGTAATAAACCCGAAAATTTTGAATTTTTGTA
ATTTGTTTTTGTAATTCTTTAGTTTGTATGTCTGTTGCTATTATGTCTACTATTCTTTCCCCTGCACTGT
ACCCCCCAATCCCCCCTTTTCTTTTAAAATTGTGGATGAATACTGCCATTTGTCTCAAGATCTAGAATTC
AAAAAAGCACCGACTCGGTGCCACTTTTTCAAGTTGATAACGGACTAGCCTTATTTTAACTTGCTATTTC
TAGCTCTAAAACCCCTTCTCTTCCATTAAACCGGTGTTTCGTCCTTTCCACAAGATATATAAAGCC
