>Addgene plasmid #70679 | lentiCRISPR - Amplicon, JAK2 sgRNA 1 | analyzer sequence | sequence record 128401
GATACAAGGCTGTTAGAGAGATAATTAGAATTAATTTGACTGTAAACACAAAGATATTAGTACAAAATAC
GTGACGTAGAAAGTAATAATTTCTTGGGTAGTTTGCAGTTTTAAAATTATGTTTTAAAATGGACTATCAT
ATGCTTACCGTAACTTGAAAGTATTTCGATTTCTTGGCTTTATATATCTTGTGGAAAGGACGAAACACCG
GTTTAATGGAAGAGAAGGGGTTTTAGAGCTAGAAATAGCAAGTTAAAATAAGGCTAGTCCGTTATCAACT
TGAAAAAGTGGCACCGAGTCGGTGCTTTTTTGAATTCTAGATCTTGAGACAAATGGCAGTATTCATCCAC
AATTTTAAAAGAAAAGGGGGGATTGGGGGGTACAGTGCAGGGGAAAGAATAGTAGACATAATAGCAACAG
ACATACAAACTAAAGAATTACAAAAACAAATTACAAAAATTCAAAATTTTCGGGTTTATTACAGGGACAG
CAGAGATCCACTTTGGCGCCGGCTCGAGTGGCTCCGGTGCCCGTCAGTGGGCAGAGCGCACATCGCCCAC
AGTCCCCGAGAAGTTGGGGGGAGGGGTCGGCAATTGAACCGGTGCCTAGAGAAGGTGGCGCGGGGTAAAC
TGGGAAAGTGATGTCGTGTACT
