[The description below was written by a language model from this plasmid's Addgene catalogue record.]
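Description:
lentiCRISPR - Amplicon, JAK2 sgRNA 1 is an all-in-one lentiviral CRISPR plasmid built on the lentiCRISPR v1 backbone for use in mammalian cells. It is propagated in bacteria under ampicillin selection; the record lists a recombination-deficient strain as the growth host, which is the usual choice for limiting rearrangement between lentiviral repeat sequences. The copy number is recorded as unknown, and no feature table is provided, so the origin of replication, LTRs, packaging signal and other backbone elements are not itemised here.

The payload has two expression units. The EFS promoter (a short form of the EF-1α promoter) drives human codon-optimized Cas9 together with puromycin resistance, so transduced cells express the nuclease and can be selected with puromycin. How the two coding sequences are linked is not stated in the record. A separate U6 promoter, an RNA polymerase III promoter suited to small RNAs, drives the single guide RNA. This guide does not target the JAK2 coding sequence. It is directed at an intergenic site within the JAK2 amplicon, a genomically amplified region found in the AML-derived HEL cell line.

After packaging into lentiviral particles, the construct delivers Cas9 and guide together in a single integration event. Because the guide targets non-coding DNA inside an amplified region, it is suited to examining the effects of Cas9 cutting at a multi-copy locus independently of gene disruption. This fits the associated study on identifying essential genes in the human genome, although the record does not describe the specific experimental use.
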