Addgene plasmid #70679: lentiCRISPR - Amplicon, JAK2 sgRNA 1
Purpose: Expresses human codon-optimized Cas9 protein and puromycin resistance from EFS promoter and an intergenic JAK2 amplicon-targeting sgRNA element from U6 promoter. Lentiviral backbone
Depositing lab: David Sabatini. Depositing organization: Whitehead Institute for Biomedical Research. Publication: Identification and characterization of essential genes in the human genome. Wang T, Birsoy K, Hughes NW, Krupczak KM, Post Y, Wei JJ, Lander ES, Sabatini DM. Science. 2015 Oct 15. pii: aac7041. 10.1126/science.aac7041 PubMed 26472758.
Backbone
  Vector backbone: lentiCRISPR v1
  Vector type: Mammalian Expression, Lentiviral, CRISPR
Growth in bacteria
  Bacterial resistance: Ampicillin, 100 μg/mL
  Growth temperature: 37°C
  Growth strain: NEB Stable
  Copy number: Unknown
Gene/Insert
  Gene/Insert name: sgRNA against JAK2 amplicon found in AML-derived HEL cell line
  Entrez Gene: JAK2 (a.k.a. JTK10)
Terms and licenses: Academic/Nonprofit Terms; Industry Terms: Not Available to Industry
How to cite: lentiCRISPR - Amplicon, JAK2 sgRNA 1 was a gift from David Sabatini (Addgene plasmid # 70679 ; http://n2t.net/addgene:70679 ; RRID:Addgene_70679)
